Addgene plasmid #58716: pET-20b-M-Ntx-S1
Purpose: Expresses in Escherichia coli Notexin with a N-terminal extra methionine and with the amino acid substitution N1S
Depositing lab: Fiorella Tonello. Depositing organization: CNR, Institute of Neuroscience. Publication: Production in Escherichia coli, folding, purification and characterization of notexin with wild type sequence and with N-terminal and catalytic site mutations. Simonato M, Morbiato L, Zorzi V, Caccin P, Fernandez J, Massimino ML, Polverino de Laureto P, Tonello F. Toxicon. 2014 Jun 18. pii: S0041-0101(14)00171-8. doi: 10.1016/j.toxicon.2014.06.009. PubMed 24951874.
Backbone
  Vector backbone: pET-20b(+)
  Backbone manufacturer: Novagen (EMD Millipore)
  Backbone size w/o insert (bp): 3716
  Total vector size (bp): 4035
  Vector type: Bacterial Expression
Growth in bacteria
  Bacterial resistance: Ampicillin, 100 μg/mL
  Growth temperature: 37°C
  Growth strain: XL1 Blue
  Copy number: High Copy
Gene/Insert
  Gene/Insert name: Notexin (alt name: P00608)
  Species: Synthetic; Notechis scutatus scutatus
  Insert size (bp): 360
  Mutation: Changed Asparagine 1 to Serine
  Promoter: T7
  Tag / fusion protein: Methionine (N terminal on backbone)
  Cloning method: Restriction Enzyme; 5′ cloning site NdeI (not destroyed); 3′ cloning site BamHI (not destroyed)
  Sequencing primers: 5′ T7 forward; 3′ T7 reverse
Terms and licenses: Academic/Nonprofit Terms; Industry Terms: Not Available to Industry
How to cite: pET-20b-M-Ntx-S1 was a gift from Fiorella Tonello (Addgene plasmid # 58716 ; http://n2t.net/addgene:58716 ; RRID:Addgene_58716)
