[The description below was written by a language model from this plasmid's Addgene catalogue record and pLannotate feature annotations shown in this document.]
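Description:
pET-20b-M-Ntx-S1 is a bacterial expression plasmid built on the Novagen pET-20b(+) backbone for producing a variant of notexin, the presynaptically neurotoxic and myotoxic phospholipase A2 from the venom of the tiger snake Notechis scutatus scutatus, in Escherichia coli. The synthetic coding sequence of about 360 bp was inserted between the NdeI and BamHI sites, both of which were retained. Cloning at NdeI places the open reading frame directly behind the vector start codon, so the protein carries one extra N-terminal methionine. The first residue of the mature toxin is also changed from asparagine to serine (N1S).

Transcription is driven by the bacteriophage T7 promoter, so expression requires a host that supplies T7 RNA polymerase. Translation initiates from the efficient T7 gene 10 ribosome binding site, and a T7 terminator closes the cassette. The feature table detects a His-tag fragment and a short gene 10-derived segment downstream of the notexin sequence. These are backbone remnants beyond the BamHI site, and the record lists only the methionine as a fusion, so it does not indicate that they are part of the expressed protein.

The plasmid is propagated through a ColE1/pMB1-type origin and selected with ampicillin via β-lactamase. It also carries an f1 origin for single-stranded DNA production, plus bom and rop elements derived from pBR322. The catalogue calls it high copy even though rop is annotated. The deposited sequence is 3,993 nt, slightly shorter than the catalogued total of 4,035 bp. According to the associated publication title, the construct belongs to a set used to produce, fold, purify and characterise recombinant notexin with wild-type, N-terminal and catalytic-site variants.
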