Features (pLannotate 1.2.2; 13 found; start..end, strand, type, name):
     12..467     +  rep_origin     f1 ori (sequence partly withheld): f1 bacteriophage origin of replication; arrow indicates direction of (+) strand synthesis
    494..598     +  promoter       AmpR promoter: bla
    599..1459    +  CDS            AmpR: β-lactamase; bla; confers resistance to ampicillin, carbenicillin, and related antibiotics
   1630..2218    +  rep_origin     ori: high-copy-number ColE1/pMB1/pBR322/pUC origin of replication
   2404..2546    -  misc_feature   bom: basis of mobility region from pBR322
   2648..2839    -  CDS            rop: Rop protein, which maintains plasmids at low copy number; rop
   2856..3236    +  CDS            YPB1_ECOLX: Protein predicted: Swiss-Prot protein existence level 4. From Escherichia coli.
   3348..3366    +  promoter       T7 promoter: promoter for bacteriophage T7 RNA polymerase
   3398..3420    +  RBS            RBS: efficient ribosome binding site from bacteriophage T7 gene 10 (Olins and Rangwala, 1989)
   3434..3787    +  CDS            PA2B_NOTSC: Experimental evidence at protein level: Swiss-Prot protein existence level 1. Snake venom phospholipase A2 (PLA2) that inhibits neuromuscular transmission by blocking acetylcholine release from the nerve termini. Is directly toxic to skeletal muscle upon local application in vivo (dystrophic effect). Also has direct nephrotoxicity in experimental mice; a single subcutaneous dose (1.38 ug/kg) produces renal tubular and glomerular damage within 24 hours (PubMed:7580101). PLA2 catalyzes the calcium-dependent hydrolysis of the 2-acyl groups in 3-sn-phosphoglycerides. From Notechis scutatus scutatu
   3837..3854    +  CDS            9xHis (fragment): 9xHis affinity tag
   3864..3913    +  CDS            SET1 (fragment): solubility-enhancement tag derived from T7 phage gene 10B
   3921..3968    +  terminator     T7 terminator: transcription terminator for bacteriophage T7 RNA polymerase
>Addgene plasmid #58716 | pET-20b-M-Ntx-S1 | depositor full sequence | sequence record 90760 | pET-20b-M-Ntx-S1 sequence 3993 bps
TGGCGAATGGG
[124 nt withheld, positions 12-135]
C
[91 nt withheld, positions 137-227]
A
[49 nt withheld, positions 229-277]
CCTTTGACGTTGGAGTCCACGTTCTTT
[37 nt withheld, positions 305-341]
ACCCTATCTCGGTCTATTCTTTTGATTTATAAGGGATTTTGCCGATTTCGGCCTATTGGTTAAAAAATGA
GCTGATTTAACAAAAATTTAACGCGAATTTTAACAAAATATTAACGTTTACAATTTCAGGTGGCACTTTT
CGGGGAAATGTGCGCGGAACCCCTATTTGTTTATTTTTCTAAATACATTCAAATATGTATCCGCTCATGA
GACAATAACCCTGATAAATGCTTCAATAATATTGAAAAAGGAAGAGTATGAGTATTCAACATTTCCGTGT
CGCCCTTATTCCCTTTTTTGCGGCATTTTGCCTTCCTGTTTTTGCTCACCCAGAAACGCTGGTGAAAGTA
AAAGATGCTGAAGATCAGTTGGGTGCACGAGTGGGTTACATCGAACTGGATCTCAACAGCGGTAAGATCC
TTGAGAGTTTTCGCCCCGAAGAACGTTTTCCAATGATGAGCACTTTTAAAGTTCTGCTATGTGGCGCGGT
ATTATCCCGTATTGACGCCGGGCAAGAGCAACTCGGTCGCCGCATACACTATTCTCAGAATGACTTGGTT
GAGTACTCACCAGTCACAGAAAAGCATCTTACGGATGGCATGACAGTAAGAGAATTATGCAGTGCTGCCA
TAACCATGAGTGATAACACTGCGGCCAACTTACTTCTGACAACGATCGGAGGACCGAAGGAGCTAACCGC
TTTTTTGCACAACATGGGGGATCATGTAACTCGCCTTGATCGTTGGGAACCGGAGCTGAATGAAGCCATA
CCAAACGACGAGCGTGACACCACGATGCCTGCAGCAATGGCAACAACGTTGCGCAAACTATTAACTGGCG
AACTACTTACTCTAGCTTCCCGGCAACAATTAATAGACTGGATGGAGGCGGATAAAGTTGCAGGACCACT
TCTGCGCTCGGCCCTTCCGGCTGGCTGGTTTATTGCTGATAAATCTGGAGCCGGTGAGCGTGGGTCTCGC
GGTATCATTGCAGCACTGGGGCCAGATGGTAAGCCCTCCCGTATCGTAGTTATCTACACGACGGGGAGTC
AGGCAACTATGGATGAACGAAATAGACAGATCGCTGAGATAGGTGCCTCACTGATTAAGCATTGGTAACT
GTCAGACCAAGTTTACTCATATATACTTTAGATTGATTTAAAACTTCATTTTTAATTTAAAAGGATCTAG
GTGAAGATCCTTTTTGATAATCTCATGACCAAAATCCCTTAACGTGAGTTTTCGTTCCACTGAGCGTCAG
ACCCCGTAGAAAAGATCAAAGGATCTTCTTGAGATCCTTTTTTTCTGCGCGTAATCTGCTGCTTGCAAAC
AAAAAAACCACCGCTACCAGCGGTGGTTTGTTTGCCGGATCAAGAGCTACCAACTCTTTTTCCGAAGGTA
ACTGGCTTCAGCAGAGCGCAGATACCAAATACTGTCCTTCTAGTGTAGCCGTAGTTAGGCCACCACTTCA
AGAACTCTGTAGCACCGCCTACATACCTCGCTCTGCTAATCCTGTTACCAGTGGCTGCTGCCAGTGGCGA
TAAGTCGTGTCTTACCGGGTTGGACTCAAGACGATAGTTACCGGATAAGGCGCAGCGGTCGGGCTGAACG
GGGGGTTCGTGCACACAGCCCAGCTTGGAGCGAACGACCTACACCGAACTGAGATACCTACAGCGTGAGC
TATGAGAAAGCGCCACGCTTCCCGAAGGGAGAAAGGCGGACAGGTATCCGGTAAGCGGCAGGGTCGGAAC
AGGAGAGCGCACGAGGGAGCTTCCAGGGGGAAACGCCTGGTATCTTTATAGTCCTGTCGGGTTTCGCCAC
CTCTGACTTGAGCGTCGATTTTTGTGATGCTCGTCAGGGGGGCGGAGCCTATGGAAAAACGCCAGCAACG
CGGCCTTTTTACGGTTCCTGGCCTTTTGCTGGCCTTTTGCTCACATGTTCTTTCCTGCGTTATCCCCTGA
TTCTGTGGATAACCGTATTACCGCCTTTGAGTGAGCTGATACCGCTCGCCGCAGCCGAACGACCGAGCGC
AGCGAGTCAGTGAGCGAGGAAGCGGAAGAGCGCCTGATGCGGTATTTTCTCCTTACGCATCTGTGCGGTA
TTTCACACCGCATATATGGTGCACTCTCAGTACAATCTGCTCTGATGCCGCATAGTTAAGCCAGTATACA
CTCCGCTATCGCTACGTGACTGGGTCATGGCTGCGCCCCGACACCCGCCAACACCCGCTGACGCGCCCTG
ACGGGCTTGTCTGCTCCCGGCATCCGCTTACAGACAAGCTGTGACCGTCTCCGGGAGCTGCATGTGTCAG
AGGTTTTCACCGTCATCACCGAAACGCGCGAGGCAGCTGCGGTAAAGCTCATCAGCGTGGTCGTGAAGCG
ATTCACAGATGTCTGCCTGTTCATCCGCGTCCAGCTCGTTGAGTTTCTCCAGAAGCGTTAATGTCTGGCT
TCTGATAAAGCGGGCCATGTTAAGGGCGGTTTTTTCCTGTTTGGTCACTGATGCCTCCGTGTAAGGGGGA
TTTCTGTTCATGGGGGTAATGATACCGATGAAACGAGAGAGGATGCTCACGATACGGGTTACTGATGATG
AACATGCCCGGTTACTGGAACGTTGTGAGGGTAAACAACTGGCGGTATGGATGCGGCGGGACCAGAGAAA
AATCACTCAGGGTCAATGCCAGCGCTTCGTTAATACAGATGTAGGTGTTCCACAGGGTAGCCAGCAGCAT
CCTGCGATGCAGATCCGGAACATAATGGTGCAGGGCGCTGACTTCCGCGTTTCCAGACTTTACGAAACAC
GGAAACCGAAGACCATTCATGTTGTTGCTCAGGTCGCAGACGTTTTGCAGCAGCAGTCGCTTCACGTTCG
CTCGCGTATCGGTGATTCATTCTGCTAACCAGTAAGGCAACCCCGCCAGCCTAGCCGGGTCCTCAACGAC
AGGAGCACGATCATGCGCACCCGTGGCCAGGACCCAACGCTGCCCGAGATCTCGATCCCGCGAAATTAAT
ACGACTCACTATAGGGAGACCACAACGGTTTCCCTCTAGAAATAATTTTGTTTAACTTTAAGAAGGAGAT
ATACATATGAGCCTGGTTCAGTTCTCTTACCTGATCCAGTGCGCTAACCACGGTAAACGTCCGACCTGGC
ACTACATGGACTACGGTTGCTACTGCGGTGCTGGTGGTTCTGGTACCCCGGTTGACGAACTGGACCGTTG
CTGCAAAATCCACGACGACTGCTACGACGAAGCTGGTAAAAAAGGTTGCTTCCCGAAAATGTCTGCTTAC
GACTACTACTGCGGTGAAAACGGTCCGTACTGCCGTAACATCAAAAAAAAATGCCTGCGTTTCGTTTGCG
ACTGCGACGTTGAAGCTGCTTTCTGCTTCGCTAAAGCTCCGTACAACAACGCTAACTGGAACATCGACAC
CAAAAAACGTTGCCAGTAGGGATCCGAATTCGAGCTCCGTCGACAAGCTTGCGGCCGCACTCGAGCACCA
CCACCACCACCACTGAGATCCGGCTGCTAACAAAGCCCGAAAGGAAGCTGAGTTGGCTGCTGCCACCGCT
GAGCAATAACTAGCATAACCCCTTGGGGCCTCTAAACGGGTCTTGAGGGGTTTTTTGCTGAAAGGAGGAA
CTATATCCGGAT
