>Addgene plasmid #58716 | pET-20b-M-Ntx-S1 | addgene partial sequence | sequence record 93715 | T7 5'-TAATACGACTCACTATAGGG-3'
ACTTTAAGAAGGAGATATACATATGAGCCTGGTTCAGTTCTCTTACCTGATCCAGTGCGCTAACCACGGT
AAACGTCCGACCTGGCACTACATGGACTACGGTTGCTACTGCGGTGCTGGTGGTTCTGGTACCCCGGTTG
ACGAACTGGACCGTTGCTGCAAAATCCACGACGACTGCTACGACGAAGCTGGTAAAAAAGGTTGCTTCCC
GAAAATGTCTGCTTACGACTACTACTGCGGTGAAAACGGTCCGTACTGCCGTAACATCAAAAAAAAATGC
CTGCGTTTCGTTTGCGACTGCGACGTTGAAGCTGCTTTCTGCTTCGCTAAAGCTCCGTACAACAACGCTA
ACTGGAACATCGACACCAAAAAACGTTGCCAGTAGGGATCCGAATTCGAGCTCCGTCGACAAGCTTGCGG
CCGCACTCGAGCACCACCACCACCACCACTGAGATCCGGCTGCTAACAAAGCCCGAAAGGAAGCTGAGTT
GGCTGCTGCCACCGCTGAGCAATAACTAGCATAACCCCTTGGGGCCTCTAAACGGGTCTTGAGGGGTTTT
TTGCTGAAAGGAGGAACTATATCCGGATTGGCGAATGGG
[124 nt withheld, positions 600-723]
CGCCGGCTTTCCCCGTCAAGCTCTAAATCGG
