>Addgene plasmid #58716 | pET-20b-M-Ntx-S1 | addgene partial sequence | sequence record 93719 | T7term 5'-GCTAGTTATTGCTCAGCGG-3'
AGCAGCCGGATCTCAGTGGTGGTGGTGGTGGTGCTCGAGTGCGGCCGCAAGCTTGTCGACGGAGCTCGAA
TTCGGATCCCTACTGGCAACGTTTTTTGGTGTCGATGTTCCAGTTAGCGTTGTTGTACGGAGCTTTAGCG
AAGCAGAAAGCAGCTTCAACGTCGCAGTCGCAAACGAAACGCAGGCATTTTTTTTTGATGTTACGGCAGT
ACGGACCGTTTTCACCGCAGTAGTAGTCGTAAGCAGACATTTTCGGGAAGCAACCTTTTTTACCAGCTTC
GTCGTAGCAGTCGTCGTGGATTTTGCAGCAACGGTCCAGTTCGTCAACCGGGGTACCAGAACCACCAGCA
CCGCAGTAGCAACCGTAGTCCATGTAGTGCCAGGTCGGACGTTTACCGTGGTTAGCGCACTGGATCAGGT
AAGAGAACTGAACCAGGCTCATATGTATATCTCCTTCTTAAAGTTAAACAAAATTATTTCTAGAGGGAAA
CCGTTGTGGTCTCCCTATAGTGAGTCGTATTAATTTCGCGGGATCGAGATCTCGGGCAGCGTTGGGTCCT
GGCCACGGGTGCGCATGATCGTGCTCCTGTCGTTGAGGACCCGGCTAGGCTGGCGGGGTTGCCTTACTGG
TTAGCAGAATGAATCACCGATACGCGAGCGAACGTGAAGCGACTGCTGCTGCAAAACGTCTGCGACCTGA
GCAACAACATGAATGGTCTTCGGTTTCCGTGTTTCGTAAAGTCTGG
